>Addgene plasmid #105025 | pKLV2-U6gRNA5(Nelfcd-g1)-PGKpuroBFP-W | depositor full sequence | sequence record 199127 | Full Sequence
CTAAATTGTAAGCGTTAATATTTTGTTAAAATTCGCGTTAAATTTTTGTTAAATCAGCTCATTTTTTAAC
CAATAGGCCGAAATCGGCAAAATCCCTTATAAATCAAAAGAATAGACCGAGATAGGGT
[37 nt withheld, positions 129-165]
AAAGAACGTGGACTCCAACGTCAAAGG
[49 nt withheld, positions 193-241]
T
[91 nt withheld, positions 243-333]
G
[124 nt withheld, positions 335-458]
CCCATTCGCCATTCAGGCTGCGCAACTGTTGGGAAGGGCGATCGGTGCGGGCCTCTTCGCTATTACGCCA
GCTGGCGAAAGGGGGATGTGCTGCAAGGCGATTAAGTTGGGTAACGCCAGGGTTTTCCCAGTCACGACGT
TGTAAAACGACGGCCAGTGAGCGCGCGTAATACGACTCACTATAGGGCGAATTGACTAGTACATAACTTA
CGGTAAATGGCCCGCCTGGCTGACCGCCCAACGACCCCCGCCCATTGACGTCAATAATGACGTATGTTCC
CATAGTAACGCCAATAGGGACTTTCCATTGACGTCAATGGGTGGAGTATTTACGGTAAACTGCCCACTTG
GCAGTACATCAAGTGTATCATATGCCAAGTACGCCCCCTATTGACGTCAATGACGGTAAATGGCCCGCCT
GGCATTATGCCCAGTACATGACCTTATGGGACTTTCCTACTTGGCAGTACATCTACGTATTAGTCATCGC
TATTACCATGGTGATGCGGTTTTGGCAGTACATCAATGGGCGTGGATAGCGGTTTGACTCACGGGGATTT
CCAAGTCTCCACCCCATTGACGTCAATGGGAGTTTGTTTTGGCACCAAAATCAACGGGACTTTCCAAAAT
GTCGTAACAACTCCGCCCCATTGACGCAAATGGGCGGTAGGCGTGTACGGTGGGAGGTCTATATAAGCAG
CGCGTTTTGCCTGTACTGGGTCTCTCTGGTTAGACCAGATCTGAGCCTGGGAGCTCTCTGGCTAACTAGG
GAACCCACTGCTTAAGCCTCAATAAAGCTTGCCTTGAGTGCTTCAAGTAGTGTGTGCCCGTCTGTTGTGT
GACTCTGGTAACTAGAGATCCCTCAGACCCTTTTAGTCAGTGTGGAAAATCTCTAGCAGTGGCGCCCGAA
CAGGGACTTGAAAGCGAAAGGGAAACCAGAGGAGCTCTCTCGACGCAGGACTCGGCTTGCTGAAGCGCGC
ACGGCAAGAGGCGAGGGGCGGCGACTGGTGAGTACGCCAAAAATTTTGACTAGCGGAGGCTAGAAGGAGA
GAGATGGGTGCGAGAGCGTCAGTATTAAGCGGGGGAGAATTAGATCGCGATGGGAAAAAATTCGGTTAAG
GCCAGGGGGAAAGAAAAAATATAAATTAAAACATATAGTATGGGCAAGCAGGGAGCTAGAACGATTCGCA
GTTAATCCTGGCCTGTTAGAAACATCAGAAGGCTGTAGACAAATACTGGGACAGCTACAACCATCCCTTC
AGACAGGATCAGAAGAACTTAGATCATTATATAATACAGTAGCAACCCTCTATTGTGTGCATCAAAGGAT
AGAGATAAAAGACACCAAGGAAGCTTTAGACAAGATAGAGGAAGAGCAAAACAAAAGTAAGACCACCGCA
CAGCAAGCGGCCGGCCGCGCTGATCTTCAGACCTGGAGGAGGAGATATGAGGGACAATTGGAGAAGTGAA
TTATATAAATATAAAGTAGTAAAAATTGAACCATTAGGAGTAGCACCCACCAAGGCAAAGAGAAGAGTGG
TGCAGAGAGAAAAAAGAGCAGTGGGAATAGGAGCTTTGTTCCTTGGGTTCTTGGGAGCAGCAGGAAGCAC
TATGGGCGCAGCGTCAATGACGCTGACGGTACAGGCCAGACAATTATTGTCTGGTATAGTGCAGCAGCAG
AACAATTTGCTGAGGGCTATTGAGGCGCAACAGCATCTGTTGCAACTCACAGTCTGGGGCATCAAGCAGC
TCCAGGCAAGAATCCTGGCTGTGGAAAGATACCTAAAGGATCAACAGCTCCTGGGGATTTGGGGTTGCTC
TGGAAAACTCATTTGCACCACTGCTGTGCCTTGGAATGCTAGTTGGAGTAATAAATCTCTGGAACAGATT
TGGAATCACACGACCTGGATGGAGTGGGACAGAGAAATTAACAATTACACAAGCTTAATACACTCCTTAA
TTGAAGAATCGCAAAACCAGCAAGAAAAGAATGAACAAGAATTATTGGAATTAGATAAATGGGCAAGTTT
GTGGAATTGGTTTAACATAACAAATTGGCTGTGGTATATAAAATTATTCATAATGATAGTAGGAGGCTTG
GTAGGTTTAAGAATAGTTTTTGCTGTACTTTCTATAGTGAATAGAGTTAGGCAGGGATATTCACCATTAT
CGTTTCAGACCCACCTCCCAACCCCGAGGGGACCCGACAGGCCCGAAGGAATAGAAGAAGAAGGTGGAGA
GAGAGACAGAGACAGATCCATTCGATTAGTGAACGGATCGGCACTGCGTGCGCCAATTCTGCAGACAAAT
GGCAGTATTCATCCACAATTTTAAAAGAAAAGGGGGGATTGGGGGGTACAGTGCAGGGGAAAGAATAGTA
GACATAATAGCAACAGACATACAAACTAAAGAATTACAAAAACAAATTACAAAAATTCAAAATTTTCGGG
TTTATTACAGGGACAGCAGAGATCCAGTTTGGTTAGTACCGGGCCCTACGCGTCCAAGGTCGGGCAGGAA
GAGGGCCTATTTCCCATGATTCCTTCATATTTGCATATACGATACAAGGCTGTTAGAGAGATAATTAGAA
TTAATTTGACTGTAAACACAAAGATATTAGTACAAAATACGTGACGTAGAAAGTAATAATTTCTTGGGTA
GTTTGCAGTTTTAAAATTATGTTTTAAAATGGACTATCATATGCTTACCGTAACTTGAAAGTATTTCGAT
TTCTTGGCTTTATATATCTTGTGGAAAGGACGAAACACCGGATCAAGCACTTCGACCCTGTTTAAGAGCT
ATGCTGGAAACAGCATAGCAAGTTTAAATAAGGCTAGTCCGTTATCAACTTGAAAAAGTGGCACCGAGTC
GGTGCTTTTTTTGGATCCAATTCTACCGGGTAGGGGAGGCGCTTTTCCCAAGGCAGTCTGGAGCATGCGC
TTTAGCAGCCCCGCTGGGCACTTGGCGCTACACAAGTGGCCTCTGGCCTCGCACACATTCCACATCCACC
GGTAGGCGCCAACCGGCTCCGTTCTTTGGTGGCCCCTTCGCGCCACCTTCTACTCCTCCCCTAGTCAGGA
AGTTCCCCCCCGCCCCGCAGCTCGCGTCGTGCAGGACGTGACAAATGGAAGTAGCACGTCTCACTAGTCT
CGTGCAGATGGACAGCACCGCTGAGCAATGGAAGCGGGTAGGCCTTTGGGGCAGCGGCCAATAGCAGCTT
TGCTCCTTCGCTTTCTGGGCTCAGAGGCTGGGAAGGGGTGGGTCCGGGGGCGGGCTCAGGGGCGGGCTCA
GGGGCGGGGCGGGCGCCCGAAGGTCCTCCGGAGGCCCGGCATTCTGCACGCTTCAAAAGCGCACGTCTGC
CGCGCTGTTCTCCTCTTCCTCATCTCCGGGCCTTTCGACCTGCATCCATCTAGATCTCGAGCAGCTGAAG
CTTACCATGACCGAGTACAAGCCCACGGTGCGCCTCGCCACCCGCGACGACGTCCCCAGGGCCGTACGCA
CCCTCGCCGCCGCGTTCGCCGACTACCCCGCCACGCGCCACACCGTCGATCCGGACCGCCACATCGAGCG
GGTCACCGAGCTGCAAGAACTCTTCCTCACGCGCGTCGGGCTCGACATCGGCAAGGTGTGGGTCGCGGAC
GACGGCGCCGCGGTGGCGGTCTGGACCACGCCGGAGAGCGTCGAAGCGGGGGCGGTGTTCGCCGAGATCG
GCCCGCGCATGGCCGAGTTGAGCGGTTCCCGGCTGGCCGCGCAGCAACAGATGGAAGGCCTCCTGGCGCC
GCACCGGCCCAAGGAGCCCGCGTGGTTCCTGGCCACCGTCGGCGTCTCGCCCGACCACCAGGGCAAGGGT
CTGGGCAGCGCCGTCGTGCTCCCCGGAGTGGAGGCGGCCGAGCGCGCCGGGGTGCCCGCCTTCCTGGAGA
CCTCCGCGCCCCGCAACCTCCCCTTCTACGAGCGGCTCGGCTTCACCGTCACCGCCGACGTCGAGGTGCC
CGAAGGACCGCGCACCTGGTGCATGACCCGCAAGCCCGGTGCCGGCGGCGGGTCCGGAGGAGAGGGCAGA
GGAAGTCTCCTAACATGCGGTGACGTGGAGGAGAATCCTGGCCCAATGAGCGAGCTGATTAAGGAGAACA
TGCACATGAAGCTGTACATGGAGGGCACCGTGGACAACCATCACTTCAAGTGCACATCCGAGGGCGAAGG
CAAGCCCTACGAGGGCACCCAGACCATGAGAATCAAGGTGGTCGAGGGCGGCCCTCTCCCCTTCGCCTTC
GACATCCTGGCTACTAGCTTCCTCTACGGCAGCAAGACCTTCATCAACCACACCCAGGGCATCCCCGACT
TCTTCAAGCAGTCCTTCCCTGAGGGCTTCACATGGGAGAGAGTCACCACATACGAGGACGGGGGCGTGCT
GACCGCTACCCAGGACACCAGCCTCCAGGACGGCTGCCTCATCTACAACGTCAAGATCAGAGGGGTGAAC
TTCACATCCAACGGCCCTGTGATGCAGAAGAAAACACTCGGCTGGGAGGCCTTCACCGAGACGCTGTACC
CCGCTGACGGCGGCCTGGAAGGCAGAAACGACATGGCCCTGAAGCTCGTGGGCGGGAGCCATCTGATCGC
AAACATCAAGACCACATATAGATCCAAGAAACCCGCTAAGAACCTCAAGATGCCTGGCGTCTACTATGTG
GACTACAGACTGGAAAGAATCAAGGAGGCCAACAACGAGACCTACGTCGAGCAGCACGAGGTGGCAGTGG
CCAGATACTGCGACCTCCCTAGCAAACTGGGGCACAAGCTTAATTGAGCGGCCGCTCAACCTCTGGATTA
CAAAATTTGTGAAAGATTGACTGGTATTCTTAACTATGTTGCTCCTTTTACGCTATGTGGATACGCTGCT
TTAATGCCTTTGTATCATGCTATTGCTTCCCGTATGGCTTTCATTTTCTCCTCCTTGTATAAATCCTGGT
TGCTGTCTCTTTATGAGGAGTTGTGGCCCGTTGTCAGGCAACGTGGCGTGGTGTGCACTGTGTTTGCTGA
CGCAACCCCCACTGGTTGGGGCATTGCCACCACCTGTCAGCTCCTTTCCGGGACTTTCGCTTTCCCCCTC
CCTATTGCCACGGCGGAACTCATCGCCGCCTGCCTTGCCCGCTGCTGGACAGGGGCTCGGCTGTTGGGCA
CTGACAATTCCGTGGTGTTGTCGGGGAAATCATCGTCCTTTCCTTGGCTGCTCGCCTGTGTTGCCACCTG
GATTCTGCGCGGGACGTCCTTCTGCTACGTCCCTTCGGCCCTCAATCCAGCGGACCTTCCTTCCCGCGGC
CTGCTGCCGGCTCTGCGGCCTCTTCCGCGTCTACGCCTTCGCCCTCAGACGAGTCGGATCTCCCTTTGGG
CCGCCTCCCCGCAGGTACCTTTAAGACCAATGACTTACAAGGCAGCTGTAGATCTTAGCCACTTTTTAAA
AGAAAAGGGGGGACTGGAAGGGCTAATTCACTCCCAAAGAAGTCAAGATCTGCTTTTTGCCTGTACTGGG
TCTCTCTGGTTAGACCAGAGTCTCTCTGGTTAGACCAGATCTGAGCCTGGGAGCTCTCTGGCTAACTAGG
GAACCCACTGCTTAAGCCTCAATAAAGCTTGCCTTGAGTGCTTCAAGTAGTGTGTGCCCGTCTGTTGTGT
GACTCTGGTAACTAGAGATCCCTCAGACCCTTTTAGTCAGTGTGGAAAATCTCTAGCAGTTTAAACCCGC
TGATCAGCCTCGACTGTGCCTTCTAGTTGCCAGCCATCTGTTGTTTGCCCCTCCCCCGTGCCTTCCTTGA
CCCTGGAAGGTGCCACTCCCACTGTCCTTTCCTAATAAAATGAGGAAATTGCATCGCATTGTCTGAGTAG
GTGTCATTCTATTCTGGGGGGTGGGGTGGGGCAGGACAGCAAGGGGGAGGATTGGGAAGTCAATAGCAGG
CATGCTGGGGATGCGGTGGGCTCTATGGGCGGCCGTTAATTAAGCTTTTGTTCCCTTTAGTGAGGGTTAA
TTGCGCGCTTGGCGTAATCATGGTCATAGCTGTTTCCTGTGTGAAATTGTTATCCGCTCACAATTCCACA
CAACATACGAGCCGGAAGCATAAAGTGTAAAGCCTGGGGTGCCTAATGAGTGAGCTAACTCACATTAATT
GCGTTGCGCTCACTGCCCGCTTTCCAGTCGGGAAACCTGTCGTGCCAGCTGCATTAATGAATCGGCCAAC
GCGCGGGGAGAGGCGGTTTGCGTATTGGGCGCTCTTCCGCTTCCTCGCTCACTGACTCGCTGCGCTCGGT
CGTTCGGCTGCGGCGAGCGGTATCAGCTCACTCAAAGGCGGTAATACGGTTATCCACAGAATCAGGGGAT
AACGCAGGAAAGAACATGTGAGCAAAAGGCCAGCAAAAGGCCAGGAACCGTAAAAAGGCCGCGTTGCTGG
CGTTTTTCCATAGGCTCCGCCCCCCTGACGAGCATCACAAAAATCGACGCTCAAGTCAGAGGTGGCGAAA
CCCGACAGGACTATAAAGATACCAGGCGTTTCCCCCTGGAAGCTCCCTCGTGCGCTCTCCTGTTCCGACC
CTGCCGCTTACCGGATACCTGTCCGCCTTTCTCCCTTCGGGAAGCGTGGCGCTTTCTCATAGCTCACGCT
GTAGGTATCTCAGTTCGGTGTAGGTCGTTCGCTCCAAGCTGGGCTGTGTGCACGAACCCCCCGTTCAGCC
CGACCGCTGCGCCTTATCCGGTAACTATCGTCTTGAGTCCAACCCGGTAAGACACGACTTATCGCCACTG
GCAGCAGCCACTGGTAACAGGATTAGCAGAGCGAGGTATGTAGGCGGTGCTACAGAGTTCTTGAAGTGGT
GGCCTAACTACGGCTACACTAGAAGGACAGTATTTGGTATCTGCGCTCTGCTGAAGCCAGTTACCTTCGG
AAAAAGAGTTGGTAGCTCTTGATCCGGCAAACAAACCACCGCTGGTAGCGGTGGTTTTTTTGTTTGCAAG
CAGCAGATTACGCGCAGAAAAAAAGGATCTCAAGAAGATCCTTTGATCTTTTCTACGGGGTCTGACGCTC
AGTGGAACGAAAACTCACGTTAAGGGATTTTGGTCATGAGATTATCAAAAAGGATCTTCACCTAGATCCT
TTTAAATTAAAAATGAAGTTTTAAATCAATCTAAAGTATATATGAGTAAACTTGGTCTGACAGTTACCAA
TGCTTAATCAGTGAGGCACCTATCTCAGCGATCTGTCTATTTCGTTCATCCATAGTTGCCTGACTCCCCG
TCGTGTAGATAACTACGATACGGGAGGGCTTACCATCTGGCCCCAGTGCTGCAATGATACCGCGAGACCC
ACGCTCACCGGCTCCAGATTTATCAGCAATAAACCAGCCAGCCGGAAGGGCCGAGCGCAGAAGTGGTCCT
GCAACTTTATCCGCCTCCATCCAGTCTATTAATTGTTGCCGGGAAGCTAGAGTAAGTAGTTCGCCAGTTA
ATAGTTTGCGCAACGTTGTTGCCATTGCTACAGGCATCGTGGTGTCACGCTCGTCGTTTGGTATGGCTTC
ATTCAGCTCCGGTTCCCAACGATCAAGGCGAGTTACATGATCCCCCATGTTGTGCAAAAAAGCGGTTAGC
TCCTTCGGTCCTCCGATCGTTGTCAGAAGTAAGTTGGCCGCAGTGTTATCACTCATGGTTATGGCAGCAC
TGCATAATTCTCTTACTGTCATGCCATCCGTAAGATGCTTTTCTGTGACTGGTGAGTACTCAACCAAGTC
ATTCTGAGAATAGTGTATGCGGCGACCGAGTTGCTCTTGCCCGGCGTCAATACGGGATAATACCGCGCCA
CATAGCAGAACTTTAAAAGTGCTCATCATTGGAAAACGTTCTTCGGGGCGAAAACTCTCAAGGATCTTAC
CGCTGTTGAGATCCAGTTCGATGTAACCCACTCGTGCACCCAACTGATCTTCAGCATCTTTTACTTTCAC
CAGCGTTTCTGGGTGAGCAAAAACAGGAAGGCAAAATGCCGCAAAAAAGGGAATAAGGGCGACACGGAAA
TGTTGAATACTCATACTCTTCCTTTTTCAATATTATTGAAGCATTTATCAGGGTTATTGTCTCATGAGCG
GATACATATTTGAATGTATTTAGAAAAATAAACAAATAGGGGTTCCGCGCACATTTCCCCGAAAAGTGCC
AC
Features (pLannotate 1.2.2; 28 found; start..end, strand, type, name):
     30..458     -  rep_origin     f1 ori (sequence partly withheld): f1 bacteriophage origin of replication; arrow indicates direction of (+) strand synthesis
    463..618     -  CDS            lacZα (fragment): LacZα fragment of β-galactosidase; lacZ fragment
    626..644     +  promoter       T7 promoter: promoter for bacteriophage T7 RNA polymerase
    658..958     +  enhancer       CMV enhancer: human cytomegalovirus immediate early enhancer
    959..1158    +  promoter       CMV promoter: human cytomegalovirus (CMV) immediate early promoter
   1176..1356    +  LTR            5' LTR (truncated): truncated 5' long terminal repeat (LTR) from HIV-1
   1403..1528    +  misc_feature   HIV-1 Ψ: packaging signal of human immunodeficiency virus type 1
   1512..1850    +  CDS            HIV-1 gag (fragment): gag protein from human immunodeficiency virus 1; gag
   2027..2260    +  misc_feature   RRE: The Rev response element (RRE) of HIV-1 allows for Rev-dependent mRNA export from the nucleus to the cytoplasm.
   2637..2737    +  CDS            Rev (fragment): human immunodeficiency virus 1 (HIV-1) Rev protein; rev; enhances nuclear export of unspliced and incompletely spliced viral mRNAs
   2787..2904    +  misc_feature   cPPT/CTS: central polypurine tract and central termination sequence of HIV-1
   2979..3219    +  promoter       U6 promoter: RNA polymerase III promoter for human U6 snRNA
   3266..3333    +  misc_RNA       tracrRNA (fragment): trans-activating CRISPR RNA for the Streptococcus pyogenes CRISPR/Cas9 system
   3356..3855    +  promoter       PGK promoter: mouse phosphoglycerate kinase 1 promoter
   3895..4491    +  CDS            PuroR (fragment): puromycin N-acetyltransferase; pac from Streptomyces; confers resistance to puromycin
   4564..5262    +  CDS            TagBFP: TagBFP is a basic (constitutively fluorescent) blue fluorescent protein published in 2008, derived from Entacmaea quadricolor. It is reported to be a very rapidly-maturing monomer with very low acid sensitivity.
   5274..5860    +  misc_feature   WPRE: woodchuck hepatitis virus posttranscriptional regulatory element
   5854..6000    +  CDS            nef (fragment): NEF_HV1LA - Experimental evidence at protein level: Swiss-Prot protein existence level 1. Extracellular Nef protein targets CD4(+) T-lymphocytes for apoptosis by interacting with CXCR4 surface receptors. From Human immunodeficiency virus type 1 group M subtype B (isolate Lai) (HIV-1).
   6008..6186    +  LTR            5' LTR (truncated): truncated 5' long terminal repeat (LTR) from HIV-1
   6212..6323    +  polyA_signal   bGH poly(A) signal: bovine growth hormone polyadenylation signal
   6462..6480    -  promoter       T3 promoter: promoter for bacteriophage T3 RNA polymerase
   6525..6541    -  protein_bind   lac operator: The lac repressor binds to the lac operator to inhibit transcription in E. coli. This inhibition can be relieved by adding lactose or isopropyl-β-D-thiogalactopyranoside (IPTG). lac repressor encoded by lacI
   6549..6579    -  promoter       lac promoter: promoter for the E. coli lac operon
   6594..6615    -  protein_bind   CAP binding site: CAP binding activates transcription in the presence of cAMP. E. coli catabolite activator protein
   6628..6720    -  CDS            lacI (fragment): lac repressor; lacI; The lac repressor binds to the lac operator to inhibit transcription in E. coli. This inhibition can be relieved by adding lactose or isopropyl-β-D-thiogalactopyranoside (IPTG).
   6903..7491    -  rep_origin     ori: high-copy-number ColE1/pMB1/pBR322/pUC origin of replication
   7662..8522    -  CDS            AmpR: β-lactamase; bla; confers resistance to ampicillin, carbenicillin, and related antibiotics
   8523..8627    -  promoter       AmpR promoter: bla
