>Addgene plasmid #105025 | pKLV2-U6gRNA5(Nelfcd-g1)-PGKpuroBFP-W | addgene full sequence | sequence record 207365 | Addgene NGS Result
CTAAATTGTAAGCGTTAATATTTTGTTAAAATTCGCGTTAAATTTTTGTTAAATCAGCTCATTTTTTAAC
CAATAGGCCGAAATCGGCAAAATCCCTTATAAATCAAAAGAATAGACCGAGATAGGGT
[37 nt withheld, positions 129-165]
AAAGAACGTGGACTCCAACGTCAAAGG
[49 nt withheld, positions 193-241]
T
[91 nt withheld, positions 243-333]
G
[124 nt withheld, positions 335-458]
CCCATTCGCCATTCAGGCTGCGCAACTGTTGGGAAGGGCGATCGGTGCGGGCCTCTTCGCTATTACGCCA
GCTGGCGAAAGGGGGATGTGCTGCAAGGCGATTAAGTTGGGTAACGCCAGGGTTTTCCCAGTCACGACGT
TGTAAAACGACGGCCAGTGAGCGCGCGTAATACGACTCACTATAGGGCGAATTGACTAGTACATAACTTA
CGGTAAATGGCCCGCCTGGCTGACCGCCCAACGACCCCCGCCCATTGACGTCAATAATGACGTATGTTCC
CATAGTAACGCCAATAGGGACTTTCCATTGACGTCAATGGGTGGAGTATTTACGGTAAACTGCCCACTTG
GCAGTACATCAAGTGTATCATATGCCAAGTACGCCCCCTATTGACGTCAATGACGGTAAATGGCCCGCCT
GGCATTATGCCCAGTACATGACCTTATGGGACTTTCCTACTTGGCAGTACATCTACGTATTAGTCATCGC
TATTACCATGGTGATGCGGTTTTGGCAGTACATCAATGGGCGTGGATAGCGGTTTGACTCACGGGGATTT
CCAAGTCTCCACCCCATTGACGTCAATGGGAGTTTGTTTTGGCACCAAAATCAACGGGACTTTCCAAAAT
GTCGTAACAACTCCGCCCCATTGACGCAAATGGGCGGTAGGCGTGTACGGTGGGAGGTCTATATAAGCAG
CGCGTTTTGCCTGTACTGGGTCTCTCTGGTTAGACCAGATCTGAGCCTGGGAGCTCTCTGGCTAACTAGG
GAACCCACTGCTTAAGCCTCAATAAAGCTTGCCTTGAGTGCTTCAAGTAGTGTGTGCCCGTCTGTTGTGT
GACTCTGGTAACTAGAGATCCCTCAGACCCTTTTAGTCAGTGTGGAAAATCTCTAGCAGTGGCGCCCGAA
CAGGGACTTGAAAGCGAAAGGGAAACCAGAGGAGCTCTCTCGACGCAGGACTCGGCTTGCTGAAGCGCGC
ACGGCAAGAGGCGAGGGGCGGCGACTGGTGAGTACGCCAAAAATTTTGACTAGCGGAGGCTAGAAGGAGA
GAGATGGGTGCGAGAGCGTCAGTATTAAGCGGGGGAGAATTAGATCGCGATGGGAAAAAATTCGGTTAAG
GCCAGGGGGAAAGAAAAAATATAAATTAAAACATATAGTATGGGCAAGCAGGGAGCTAGAACGATTCGCA
GTTAATCCTGGCCTGTTAGAAACATCAGAAGGCTGTAGACAAATACTGGGACAGCTACAACCATCCCTTC
AGACAGGATCAGAAGAACTTAGATCATTATATAATACAGTAGCAACCCTCTATTGTGTGCATCAAAGGAT
AGAGATAAAAGACACCAAGGAAGCTTTAGACAAGATAGAGGAAGAGCAAAACAAAAGTAAGACCACCGCA
CAGCAAGCGGCCGGCCGCGCTGATCTTCAGACCTGGAGGAGGAGATATGAGGGACAATTGGAGAAGTGAA
TTATATAAATATAAAGTAGTAAAAATTGAACCATTAGGAGTAGCACCCACCAAGGCAAAGAGAAGAGTGG
TGCAGAGAGAAAAAAGAGCAGTGGGAATAGGAGCTTTGTTCCTTGGGTTCTTGGGAGCAGCAGGAAGCAC
TATGGGCGCAGCGTCAATGACGCTGACGGTACAGGCCAGACAATTATTGTCTGGTATAGTGCAGCAGCAG
AACAATTTGCTGAGGGCTATTGAGGCGCAACAGCATCTGTTGCAACTCACAGTCTGGGGCATCAAGCAGC
TCCAGGCAAGAATCCTGGCTGTGGAAAGATACCTAAAGGATCAACAGCTCCTGGGGATTTGGGGTTGCTC
TGGAAAACTCATTTGCACCACTGCTGTGCCTTGGAATGCTAGTTGGAGTAATAAATCTCTGGAACAGATT
TGGAATCACACGACCTGGATGGAGTGGGACAGAGAAATTAACAATTACACAAGCTTAATACACTCCTTAA
TTGAAGAATCGCAAAACCAGCAAGAAAAGAATGAACAAGAATTATTGGAATTAGATAAATGGGCAAGTTT
GTGGAATTGGTTTAACATAACAAATTGGCTGTGGTATATAAAATTATTCATAATGATAGTAGGAGGCTTG
GTAGGTTTAAGAATAGTTTTTGCTGTACTTTCTATAGTGAATAGAGTTAGGCAGGGATATTCACCATTAT
CGTTTCAGACCCACCTCCCAACCCCGAGGGGACCCGACAGGCCCGAAGGAATAGAAGAAGAAGGTGGAGA
GAGAGACAGAGACAGATCCATTCGATTAGTGAACGGATCGGCACTGCGTGCGCCAATTCTGCAGACAAAT
GGCAGTATTCATCCACAATTTTAAAAGAAAAGGGGGGATTGGGGGGTACAGTGCAGGGGAAAGAATAGTA
GACATAATAGCAACAGACATACAAACTAAAGAATTACAAAAACAAATTACAAAAATTCAAAATTTTCGGG
TTTATTACAGGGACAGCAGAGATCCAGTTTGGTTAGTACCGGGCCCTACGCGTCCAAGGTCGGGCAGGAA
GAGGGCCTATTTCCCATGATTCCTTCATATTTGCATATACGATACAAGGCTGTTAGAGAGATAATTAGAA
TTAATTTGACTGTAAACACAAAGATATTAGTACAAAATACGTGACGTAGAAAGTAATAATTTCTTGGGTA
GTTTGCAGTTTTAAAATTATGTTTTAAAATGGACTATCATATGCTTACCGTAACTTGAAAGTATTTCGAT
TTCTTGGCTTTATATATCTTGTGGAAAGGACGAAACACCGGATCAAGCACTTCGACCCTGTTTAAGAGCT
ATGCTGGAAACAGCATAGCAAGTTTAAATAAGGCTAGTCCGTTATCAACTTGAAAAAGTGGCACCGAGTC
GGTGCTTTTTTTGGATCCAATTCTACCGGGTAGGGGAGGCGCTTTTCCCAAGGCAGTCTGGAGCATGCGC
TTTAGCAGCCCCGCTGGGCACTTGGCGCTACACAAGTGGCCTCTGGCCTCGCACACATTCCACATCCACC
GGTAGGCGCCAACCGGCTCCGTTCTTTGGTGGCCCCTTCGCGCCACCTTCTACTCCTCCCCTAGTCAGGA
AGTTCCCCCCCGCCCCGCAGCTCGCGTCGTGCAGGACGTGACAAATGGAAGTAGCACGTCTCACTAGTCT
CGTGCAGATGGACAGCACCGCTGAGCAATGGAAGCGGGTAGGCCTTTGGGGCAGCGGCCAATAGCAGCTT
TGCTCCTTCGCTTTCTGGGCTCAGAGGCTGGGAAGGGGTGGGTCCGGGGGCGGGCTCAGGGGCGGGCTCA
GGGGCGGGGCGGGCGCCCGAAGGTCCTCCGGAGGCCCGGCATTCTGCACGCTTCAAAAGCGCACGTCTGC
CGCGCTGTTCTCCTCTTCCTCATCTCCGGGCCTTTCGACCTGCATCCATCTAGATCTCGAGCAGCTGAAG
CTTACCATGACCGAGTACAAGCCCACGGTGCGCCTCGCCACCCGCGACGACGTCCCCAGGGCCGTACGCA
CCCTCGCCGCCGCGTTCGCCGACTACCCCGCCACGCGCCACACCGTCGATCCGGACCGCCACATCGAGCG
GGTCACCGAGCTGCAAGAACTCTTCCTCACGCGCGTCGGGCTCGACATCGGCAAGGTGTGGGTCGCGGAC
GACGGCGCCGCGGTGGCGGTCTGGACCACGCCGGAGAGCGTCGAAGCGGGGGCGGTGTTCGCCGAGATCG
GCCCGCGCATGGCCGAGTTGAGCGGTTCCCGGCTGGCCGCGCAGCAACAGATGGAAGGCCTCCTGGCGCC
GCACCGGCCCAAGGAGCCCGCGTGGTTCCTGGCCACCGTCGGCGTCTCGCCCGACCACCAGGGCAAGGGT
CTGGGCAGCGCCGTCGTGCTCCCCGGAGTGGAGGCGGCCGAGCGCGCCGGGGTGCCCGCCTTCCTGGAGA
CCTCCGCGCCCCGCAACCTCCCCTTCTACGAGCGGCTCGGCTTCACCGTCACCGCCGACGTCGAGGTGCC
CGAAGGACCGCGCACCTGGTGCATGACCCGCAAGCCCGGTGCCGGCGGCGGGTCCGGAGGAGAGGGCAGA
GGAAGTCTCCTAACATGCGGTGACGTGGAGGAGAATCCTGGCCCAATGAGCGAGCTGATTAAGGAGAACA
TGCACATGAAGCTGTACATGGAGGGCACCGTGGACAACCATCACTTCAAGTGCACATCCGAGGGCGAAGG
CAAGCCCTACGAGGGCACCCAGACCATGAGAATCAAGGTGGTCGAGGGCGGCCCTCTCCCCTTCGCCTTC
GACATCCTGGCTACTAGCTTCCTCTACGGCAGCAAGACCTTCATCAACCACACCCAGGGCATCCCCGACT
TCTTCAAGCAGTCCTTCCCTGAGGGCTTCACATGGGAGAGAGTCACCACATACGAGGACGGGGGCGTGCT
GACCGCTACCCAGGACACCAGCCTCCAGGACGGCTGCCTCATCTACAACGTCAAGATCAGAGGGGTGAAC
TTCACATCCAACGGCCCTGTGATGCAGAAGAAAACACTCGGCTGGGAGGCCTTCACCGAGACGCTGTACC
CCGCTGACGGCGGCCTGGAAGGCAGAAACGACATGGCCCTGAAGCTCGTGGGCGGGAGCCATCTGATCGC
AAACATCAAGACCACATATAGATCCAAGAAACCCGCTAAGAACCTCAAGATGCCTGGCGTCTACTATGTG
GACTACAGACTGGAAAGAATCAAGGAGGCCAACAACGAGACCTACGTCGAGCAGCACGAGGTGGCAGTGG
CCAGATACTGCGACCTCCCTAGCAAACTGGGGCACAAGCTTAATTGAGCGGCCGCTCAACCTCTGGATTA
CAAAATTTGTGAAAGATTGACTGGTATTCTTAACTATGTTGCTCCTTTTACGCTATGTGGATACGCTGCT
TTAATGCCTTTGTATCATGCTATTGCTTCCCGTATGGCTTTCATTTTCTCCTCCTTGTATAAATCCTGGT
TGCTGTCTCTTTATGAGGAGTTGTGGCCCGTTGTCAGGCAACGTGGCGTGGTGTGCACTGTGTTTGCTGA
CGCAACCCCCACTGGTTGGGGCATTGCCACCACCTGTCAGCTCCTTTCCGGGACTTTCGCTTTCCCCCTC
CCTATTGCCACGGCGGAACTCATCGCCGCCTGCCTTGCCCGCTGCTGGACAGGGGCTCGGCTGTTGGGCA
CTGACAATTCCGTGGTGTTGTCGGGGAAATCATCGTCCTTTCCTTGGCTGCTCGCCTGTGTTGCCACCTG
GATTCTGCGCGGGACGTCCTTCTGCTACGTCCCTTCGGCCCTCAATCCAGCGGACCTTCCTTCCCGCGGC
CTGCTGCCGGCTCTGCGGCCTCTTCCGCGTCTACGCCTTCGCCCTCAGACGAGTCGGATCTCCCTTTGGG
CCGCCTCCCCGCAGGTACCTTTAAGACCAATGACTTACAAGGCAGCTGTAGATCTTAGCCACTTTTTAAA
AGAAAAGGGGGGACTGGAAGGGCTAATTCACTCCCAAAGAAGTCAAGATCTGCTTTTTGCCTGTACTGGG
TCTCTCTGGTTAGACCAGAGTCTCTCTGGTTAGACCAGATCTGAGCCTGGGAGCTCTCTGGCTAACTAGG
GAACCCACTGCTTAAGCCTCAATAAAGCTTGCCTTGAGTGCTTCAAGTAGTGTGTGCCCGTCTGTTGTGT
GACTCTGGTAACTAGAGATCCCTCAGACCCTTTTAGTCAGTGTGGAAAATCTCTAGCAGTTTAAACCCGC
TGATCAGCCTCGACTGTGCCTTCTAGTTGCCAGCCATCTGTTGTTTGCCCCTCCCCCGTGCCTTCCTTGA
CCCTGGAAGGTGCCACTCCCACTGTCCTTTCCTAATAAAATGAGGAAATTGCATCGCATTGTCTGAGTAG
GTGTCATTCTATTCTGGGGGGTGGGGTGGGGCAGGACAGCAAGGGGGAGGATTGGGAAGTCAATAGCAGG
CATGCTGGGGATGCGGTGGGCTCTATGGGCGGCCGTTAATTAAGCTTTTGTTCCCTTTAGTGAGGGTTAA
TTGCGCGCTTGGCGTAATCATGGTCATAGCTGTTTCCTGTGTGAAATTGTTATCCGCTCACAATTCCACA
CAACATACGAGCCGGGAGCATAAAGTGTAAAGCCTGGGGTGCCTAATGAGTGAGCTAACTCACATTAATT
GCGTTGCGCTCACTGCCCGCTTTCCAGTCGGGAAACCTGTCGTGCCAGCTGCATTAATGAATCGGCCAAC
GCGCGGGGAGAGGCGGTTTGCGTATTGGGCGCTCTTCCGCTTCCTCGCTCACTGACTCGCTGCGCTCGGT
CGTTCGGCTGCGGCGAGCGGTATCAGCTCACTCAAAGGCGGTAATACGGTTATCCACAGAATCAGGGGAT
AACGCAGGAAAGAACATGTGAGCAAAAGGCCAGCAAAAGGCCAGGAACCGTAAAAAGGCCGCGTTGCTGG
CGTTTTTCCATAGGCTCCGCCCCCCTGACGAGCATCACAAAAATCGACGCTCAAGTCAGAGGTGGCGAAA
CCCGACAGGACTATAAAGATACCAGGCGTTTCCCCCTGGAAGCTCCCTCGTGCGCTCTCCTGTTCCGACC
CTGCCGCTTACCGGATACCTGTCCGCCTTTCTCCCTTCGGGAAGCGTGGCGCTTTCTCATAGCTCACGCT
GTAGGTATCTCAGTTCGGTGTAGGTCGTTCGCTCCAAGCTGGGCTGTGTGCACGAACCCCCCGTTCAGCC
CGACCGCTGCGCCTTATCCGGTAACTATCGTCTTGAGTCCAACCCGGTAAGACACGACTTATCGCCACTG
GCAGCAGCCACTGGTAACAGGATTAGCAGAGCGAGGTATGTAGGCGGTGCTACAGAGTTCTTGAAGTGGT
GGCCTAACTACGGCTACACTAGAAGAACAGTATTTGGTATCTGCGCTCTGCTGAAGCCAGTTACCTTCGG
AAAAAGAGTTGGTAGCTCTTGATCCGGCAAACAAACCACCGCTGGTAGCGGTGGTTTTTTTGTTTGCAAG
CAGCAGATTACGCGCAGAAAAAAAGGATCTCAAGAAGATCCTTTGATCTTTTCTACGGGGTCTGACGCTC
AGTGGAACGAAAACTCACGTTAAGGGATTTTGGTCATGAGATTATCAAAAAGGATCTTCACCTAGATCCT
TTTAAATTAAAAATGAAGTTTTAAATCAATCTAAAGTATATATGAGTAAACTTGGTCTGACAGTTACCAA
TGCTTAATCAGTGAGGCACCTATCTCAGCGATCTGTCTATTTCGTTCATCCATAGTTGCCTGACTCCCCG
TCGTGTAGATAACTACGATACGGGAGGGCTTACCATCTGGCCCCAGTGCTGCAATGATACCGCGAGACCC
ACGCTCACCGGCTCCAGATTTATCAGCAATAAACCAGCCAGCCGGAAGGGCCGAGCGCAGAAGTGGTCCT
GCAACTTTATCCGCCTCCATCCAGTCTATTAATTGTTGCCGGGAAGCTAGAGTAAGTAGTTCGCCAGTTA
ATAGTTTGCGCAACGTTGTTGCCATTGCTACAGGCATCGTGGTGTCACGCTCGTCGTTTGGTATGGCTTC
ATTCAGCTCCGGTTCCCAACGATCAAGGCGAGTTACATGATCCCCCATGTTGTGCAAAAAAGCGGTTAGC
TCCTTCGGTCCTCCGATCGTTGTCAGAAGTAAGTTGGCCGCAGTGTTATCACTCATGGTTATGGCAGCAC
TGCATAATTCTCTTACTGTCATGCCATCCGTAAGATGCTTTTCTGTGACTGGTGAGTACTCAACCAAGTC
ATTCTGAGAATAGTGTATGCGGCGACCGAGTTGCTCTTGCCCGGCGTCAATACGGGATAATACCGCGCCA
CATAGCAGAACTTTAAAAGTGCTCATCATTGGAAAACGTTCTTCGGGGCGAAAACTCTCAAGGATCTTAC
CGCTGTTGAGATCCAGTTCGATGTAACCCACTCGTGCACCCAACTGATCTTCAGCATCTTTTACTTTCAC
CAGCGTTTCTGGGTGAGCAAAAACAGGAAGGCAAAATGCCGCAAAAAAGGGAATAAGGGCGACACGGAAA
TGTTGAATACTCATACTCTTCCTTTTTCAATATTATTGAAGCATTTATCAGGGTTATTGTCTCATGAGCG
GATACATATTTGAATGTATTTAGAAAAATAAACAAATAGGGGTTCCGCGCACATTTCCCCGAAAAGTGCC
AC
Features (pLannotate 1.2.2; 28 found; start..end, strand, type, name):
     30..458     -  rep_origin     f1 ori (sequence partly withheld): f1 bacteriophage origin of replication; arrow indicates direction of (+) strand synthesis
    463..618     -  CDS            lacZα (fragment): LacZα fragment of β-galactosidase; lacZ fragment
    626..644     +  promoter       T7 promoter: promoter for bacteriophage T7 RNA polymerase
    658..958     +  enhancer       CMV enhancer: human cytomegalovirus immediate early enhancer
    959..1158    +  promoter       CMV promoter: human cytomegalovirus (CMV) immediate early promoter
   1176..1356    +  LTR            5' LTR (truncated): truncated 5' long terminal repeat (LTR) from HIV-1
   1403..1528    +  misc_feature   HIV-1 Ψ: packaging signal of human immunodeficiency virus type 1
   1512..1850    +  CDS            HIV-1 gag (fragment): gag protein from human immunodeficiency virus 1; gag
   2027..2260    +  misc_feature   RRE: The Rev response element (RRE) of HIV-1 allows for Rev-dependent mRNA export from the nucleus to the cytoplasm.
   2637..2737    +  CDS            Rev (fragment): human immunodeficiency virus 1 (HIV-1) Rev protein; rev; enhances nuclear export of unspliced and incompletely spliced viral mRNAs
   2787..2904    +  misc_feature   cPPT/CTS: central polypurine tract and central termination sequence of HIV-1
   2979..3219    +  promoter       U6 promoter: RNA polymerase III promoter for human U6 snRNA
   3266..3333    +  misc_RNA       tracrRNA (fragment): trans-activating CRISPR RNA for the Streptococcus pyogenes CRISPR/Cas9 system
   3356..3855    +  promoter       PGK promoter: mouse phosphoglycerate kinase 1 promoter
   3895..4491    +  CDS            PuroR (fragment): puromycin N-acetyltransferase; pac from Streptomyces; confers resistance to puromycin
   4564..5262    +  CDS            TagBFP: TagBFP is a basic (constitutively fluorescent) blue fluorescent protein published in 2008, derived from Entacmaea quadricolor. It is reported to be a very rapidly-maturing monomer with very low acid sensitivity.
   5274..5860    +  misc_feature   WPRE: woodchuck hepatitis virus posttranscriptional regulatory element
   5854..6000    +  CDS            nef (fragment): NEF_HV1LA - Experimental evidence at protein level: Swiss-Prot protein existence level 1. Extracellular Nef protein targets CD4(+) T-lymphocytes for apoptosis by interacting with CXCR4 surface receptors. From Human immunodeficiency virus type 1 group M subtype B (isolate Lai) (HIV-1).
   6008..6186    +  LTR            5' LTR (truncated): truncated 5' long terminal repeat (LTR) from HIV-1
   6212..6323    +  polyA_signal   bGH poly(A) signal: bovine growth hormone polyadenylation signal
   6462..6480    -  promoter       T3 promoter: promoter for bacteriophage T3 RNA polymerase
   6525..6541    -  protein_bind   lac operator: The lac repressor binds to the lac operator to inhibit transcription in E. coli. This inhibition can be relieved by adding lactose or isopropyl-β-D-thiogalactopyranoside (IPTG). lac repressor encoded by lacI
   6549..6579    -  promoter       lac promoter: promoter for the E. coli lac operon
   6594..6615    -  protein_bind   CAP binding site: CAP binding activates transcription in the presence of cAMP. E. coli catabolite activator protein
   6628..6720    -  CDS            lacI (fragment): lac repressor; lacI; The lac repressor binds to the lac operator to inhibit transcription in E. coli. This inhibition can be relieved by adding lactose or isopropyl-β-D-thiogalactopyranoside (IPTG).
   6903..7491    -  rep_origin     ori: high-copy-number ColE1/pMB1/pBR322/pUC origin of replication
   7662..8522    -  CDS            AmpR: β-lactamase; bla; confers resistance to ampicillin, carbenicillin, and related antibiotics
   8523..8627    -  promoter       AmpR promoter: bla
