[The description below was written by a language model from this plasmid's Addgene catalogue record and pLannotate feature annotations shown in this document.]
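Description:
pKLV2-U6gRNA5(Nelfcd-g1)-PGKpuroBFP-W is an 8,650 nt lentiviral CRISPR guide RNA plasmid that expresses a single gRNA against mouse Nelfcd (also catalogued as Th1l) together with a puromycin resistance and TagBFP marker. It derives from the pKLV2-U6gRNA5(BbsI)-PGKpuroBFP-W backbone, into which the guide was inserted between two BbsI sites that were destroyed during cloning. In bacteria it is maintained through a high-copy ColE1/pUC-type origin and selected with ampicillin via β-lactamase. An f1 origin, lacZα and lac regulatory fragments, and T7/T3 promoters remain from the parental cloning vector.

The viral portion is arranged as a transfer vector. A CMV enhancer/promoter drives the genomic RNA from a truncated HIV-1 5' LTR. This is followed by the Ψ packaging signal with a gag fragment, the RRE for Rev-dependent nuclear export, and the cPPT/CTS element. Within the packaged region, the human U6 Pol III promoter transcribes the Nelfcd spacer fused to a Streptococcus pyogenes tracrRNA-derived scaffold. The mouse PGK promoter drives puromycin N-acetyltransferase followed by TagBFP. The annotation does not name the element in the short gap linking these two coding sequences. WPRE enhances transcript expression, and a second truncated LTR and bGH polyadenylation signal terminate the cassette.

The plasmid carries no Cas9, so the nuclease must be supplied separately in the target cells. Transduced cells can be selected with puromycin or tracked and sorted by blue fluorescence. The construct is associated with a genome-wide CRISPR knockout screen studying maintenance and dissolution of naive pluripotency, where it would suit knockout of this single gene.
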