Addgene plasmid #105025: pKLV2-U6gRNA5(Nelfcd-g1)-PGKpuroBFP-W
Purpose: Lentiviral gRNA plasmid targeting mouse Nelfcd , co-expression of TagBFP
Depositing lab: Kosuke Yusa. Depositing organization: Wellcome Sanger Institute. Publication: Genome-wide CRISPR-KO Screen Uncovers mTORC1-Mediated Gsk3 Regulation in Naive Pluripotency Maintenance and Dissolution. Li M, Yu JSL, Tilgner K, Ong SH, Koike-Yusa H, Yusa K. Cell Rep. 2018 Jul 10;24(2):489-502. doi: 10.1016/j.celrep.2018.06.027. PubMed 29996108.
Backbone
  Vector backbone: pKLV2-U6gRNA5(BbsI)-PGKpuroBFP-W
  Backbone manufacturer: Yusa Lab
  Vector type: Mammalian Expression, Lentiviral, CRISPR
  Selectable markers: Puromycin
Growth in bacteria
  Bacterial resistance: Ampicillin, 100 μg/mL
  Growth temperature: 37°C
  Growth strain: NEB Stable
  Copy number: High Copy
Gene/Insert
  Gene/Insert name: Nelfcd
  gRNA/shRNA sequence: GATCAAGCACTTCGACCCT
  Species: M. musculus (mouse)
  Entrez Gene: Th1l (a.k.a. Th1, C77797, 2410003I03Rik)
  Promoter: U6
  Cloning method: Restriction Enzyme; 5′ cloning site BbsI (destroyed during cloning); 3′ cloning site BbsI (destroyed during cloning)
  Sequencing primers: 5′ LKO.1 5'
Terms and licenses: Academic/Nonprofit Terms; Industry Terms: Not Available to Industry
How to cite: pKLV2-U6gRNA5(Nelfcd-g1)-PGKpuroBFP-W was a gift from Kosuke Yusa (Addgene plasmid # 105025 ; http://n2t.net/addgene:105025 ; RRID:Addgene_105025)
